>Addgene plasmid #154484 | pEPYC0CM0119 | depositor full sequence | sequence record 299293 | pEPYC0CM0119 sequence 2337 bps
AGTTGTCCATATTGGCCACGTTTAAATCAAAACTGGTGAAACTCACCCAGGGATTGGCTGAGACGAAAAA
CATATTCTCAATAAACCCTTTAGGGAAATAGGCCAGGTTTTCACCGTAACACGCCACATCTTGCGAATAT
ATGTGTAGAAACTGCCGGAAATCGTCGTGGTATTCACTCCAGAGCGATGAAAACGTTTCAGTTTGCTCAT
GGAAAACGGTGTAACAAGGGTGAACACTATCCCATATCACCAGCTCACCGTCTTTCATTGCCATACGAAA
TTCCGGATGAGCATTCATCAGGCGGGCAAGAATGTGAATAAAGGCCGGATAAAACTTGTGCTTATTTTTC
TTTACGGTCTTTAAAAAGGCCGTAATATCCAGCTGAACGGTCTGGTTATAGGTACATTGAGCAACTGACT
GAAATGCCTCAAAATGTTCTTTACGATGCCATTGGGATATATCAACGGTGGTATATCCAGTGATTTTTTT
CTCCATTTTAGCTTCCTTAGCTCCTGAAAATCTCGATAACTCAAAAAATACGCCCGGTAGTGATCTTATT
TCATTATGGTGAAAGTTGGAACCTCTTACGTGCCCGATCAACTCGAGTGCCACCTGACGTCTAAGAAACC
ATTATTATCATGACATTAACCTATAAAAATAGGCGTATCACGAGGCAGAATTTCAGATAAAAAAAATCCT
TAGCTTTCGCTAAGGATGATTTCTGGAATTCGGTCTCAGGAGAGCGGAGAATTAAGGGAGTCACGTTATG
ACCCCCGCCGATGACGCGGGACAAGCCGTTTTACGTTTGGAACTGACAGAACCGCAACGTTGAAGGAGCC
ACTCAGCCGCGGGTTTCTGGAGTTTAAACCATTATTGCGATCACTATCAGCCGTTCAAAAGTCGCCTAAG
GATGAGCTAAGCACATACGTCAGTAGCAAATATTTCTTGTCAAAAATGCTCCACTGACGTTCCATAAATT
CCCCTCGGTATCCAATTAGAGTCTCATATTCACTCTCATACTCGAGACCCTGCAGTCCGGCAAAAAAGGG
CAAGGTGTCACCACCCTGCCCTTTTTCTTTAAAACCGAAAAGATTACTTCGCGTTATGCAGGCTTCCTCG
CTCACTGACTCGCTGCGCTCGGTCGTTCGGCTGCGGCGAGCGGTATCAGCTCACTCAAAGGCGGTAATAC
GGTTATCCACAGAATCAGGGGATAACGCAGGAAAGAACATGTGAGCAAAAGGCCAGCAAAAGGCCAGGAA
CCGTAAAAAGGCCGCGTTGCTGGCGTTTTTCCACAGGCTCCGCCCCCCTGACGAGCATCACAAAAATCGA
CGCTCAAGTCAGAGGTGGCGAAACCCGACAGGACTATAAAGATACCAGGCGTTTCCCCCTGGAAGCTCCC
TCGTGCGCTCTCCTGTTCCGACCCTGCCGCTTACCGGATACCTGTCCGCCTTTCTCCCTTCGGGAAGCGT
GGCGCTTTCTCATAGCTCACGCTGTAGGTATCTCAGTTCGGTGTAGGTCGTTCGCTCCAAGCTGGGCTGT
GTGCACGAACCCCCCGTTCAGCCCGACCGCTGCGCCTTATCCGGTAACTATCGTCTTGAGTCCAACCCGG
TAAGACACGACTTATCGCCACTGGCAGCAGCCACTGGTAACAGGATTAGCAGAGCGAGGTATGTAGGCGG
TGCTACAGAGTTCTTGAAGTGGTGGCCTAACTACGGCTACACTAGAAGAACAGTATTTGGTATCTGCGCT
CTGCTGAAGCCAGTTACCTTCGGAAAAAGAGTTGGTAGCTCTTGATCCGGCAAACAAACCACCGCTGGTA
GCGGTGGTTTTTTTGTTTGCAAGCAGCAGATTACGCGCAGAAAAAAAGGATCTCAAGAAGATCCTTTGAT
CTTTTCTACGGGGTCTGACGCTCAGTGGAACGAAAACTCACGTTAAGGGATTTTGGTCATGAGATTATCA
AAAAGGATCTTCACCTAGATCCTTTTAAATTAAAAATGAAGTTTTAAATCAATCTAAAGTATATATGAGT
AAACTTGGTCTGACAGCTCGAGGCTTGGATTCTCACCAATAAAAAACGCCCGGCGGCAACCGAGCGTTCT
GAACAAATCCAGATGGAGTTCTGAGGTCATTACTGGATCTATCAACAGGAGTCCAAGCGAGCTCGATATC
AAATTACGCCCCGCCCTGCCACTCATCGCAGTACTGTTGTAATTCATTAAGCATTCTGCCGACATGGAAG
CCATCACAAACGGCATGATGAACCTGAATCGCCAGCGGCATCAGCACCTTGTCGCCTTGCGTATAATATT
TGCCCATGGTGAAAACGGGGGCGAAGA
Features (pLannotate 1.2.2; 9 found; start..end, strand, type, name):
    497..594     -  promoter       cat promoter: promoter of the E. coli cat gene encoding chloramphenicol acetyltransferase
    680..723     -  terminator     bacterial terminator: putative bacterial transcription terminator
    819..867     +  promoter       NOS promoter (fragment): nopaline synthase promoter
    912..933     +  promoter       NOS promoter (fragment): nopaline synthase promoter
    934..1018    +  promoter       NOS promoter (fragment): nopaline synthase promoter NOS promoter
   1036..1093    +  terminator     his operon terminator: This putative transcriptin terminator from the E. coli his operon has a 2-bp deletion introduced during synthesis. Its efficiency has not been determined.
   1288..1876    -  rep_origin     ori: high-copy-number ColE1/pMB1/pBR322/pUC origin of replication
   2059..2153    -  terminator     lambda t0 terminator: transcription terminator from phage lambda
   2177..496     -  CDS            cat (across the origin): CAT_ECOLX - Experimental evidence at protein level: Swiss-Prot protein existence level 1. This enzyme is an effector of chloramphenicol resistance in bacteria. From Escherichia coli. This protein is used as a marker in many commonly used cloning vectors, such as pACYC184.
