[The description below was written by a language model from this plasmid's Addgene catalogue record and pLannotate feature annotations shown in this document.]
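Description:
pEPYC0CM0119 is a small (about 2.3 kb) Phytobricks Level 0 part plasmid built in the pUAP1 universal acceptor backbone, a synthetic-biology vector used to house standardised DNA parts for Golden Gate-style (Type IIS) assembly of plant constructs. It is maintained in E. coli from a high-copy ColE1/pUC-type origin of replication and selected with chloramphenicol through a cat (chloramphenicol acetyltransferase) gene driven by its native cat promoter and followed by the lambda t0 terminator. The part itself is insulated from the backbone by flanking bacterial transcription terminators, a putative bacterial terminator upstream and a his operon terminator downstream.

The insert, recorded as "NOS (C-CRE relocated)" and listed as synthetic, was cloned via BpiI sites that were destroyed in the process, as is usual when a part is domesticated into a Level 0 acceptor. The feature annotation detects it as three separate fragments of the nopaline synthase (NOS) promoter spanning roughly 200 bp, with an unmatched gap between the first and second fragments. This broken pattern is consistent with a rearranged variant of the NOS promoter in which a cis-regulatory element (the "C-CRE" of the name) has been moved from its native position, although the record does not define the element or state where it was placed. There is no coding sequence, reporter or plant terminator, so the plasmid supplies only a promoter part to be combined with other Level 0 parts into transcription units. The associated work concerns the rational design of minimal synthetic plant promoters, suggesting the variant was used to test how element position affects promoter activity.
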