Addgene plasmid #154484: pEPYC0CM0119
Purpose: Phytobricks Level 0 part
Depositing lab: Nicola Patron. Depositing organization: Earlham Institute. Publication: Rational design of minimal synthetic promoters for plants. Cai YM, Kallam K, Tidd H, Gendarini G, Salzman A, Patron NJ. Nucleic Acids Res. 2020 Aug 28. pii: 5897334. doi: 10.1093/nar/gkaa682. PubMed 32856047.
Backbone
  Vector backbone: pUAP1
  Vector type: Synthetic Biology
Growth in bacteria
  Bacterial resistance: Chloramphenicol, 25 μg/mL
  Growth temperature: 37°C
  Growth strain: NEB Stable
  Copy number: High Copy
Gene/Insert
  Gene/Insert name: NOS (C-CRE relocated)
  Species: Synthetic
  Cloning method: Restriction Enzyme; 5′ cloning site BpiI (destroyed during cloning); 3′ cloning site BpiI (destroyed during cloning)
Terms and licenses: Academic/Nonprofit Terms; Industry Terms: Not Available to Industry
Depositor comments: Please visit https://www.biorxiv.org/content/10.1101/2020.05.14.095406v1 for bioRxiv preprint.
How to cite: pEPYC0CM0119 was a gift from Nicola Patron (Addgene plasmid # 154484 ; http://n2t.net/addgene:154484 ; RRID:Addgene_154484)
